>Addgene plasmid #179290 | HIS_TEV_hsSYX3 | addgene full sequence | sequence record 354913 | Addgene NGS Result
TGGCGAATGGG
[124 nt withheld, positions 12-135]
C
[91 nt withheld, positions 137-227]
A
[49 nt withheld, positions 229-277]
CCTTTGACGTTGGAGTCCACGTTCTTT
[37 nt withheld, positions 305-341]
ACCCTATCTCGGTCTATTCTTTTGATTTATAAGGGATTTTGCCGATTTCGGCCTATTGGTTAAAAAATGA
GCTGATTTAACAAAAATTTAACGCGAATTTTAACAAAATATTAACGCTTACAATTTAGGTGGCACTTTTC
GGGGAAATGTGCGCGGAACCCCTATTTGTTTATTTTTCTAAATACATTCAAATATGTATCCGCTCATGAA
TTAATTCTTAGAAAAACTCATCGAGCATCAAATGAAACTGCAATTTATTCATATCAGGATTATCAATACC
ATATTTTTGAAAAAGCCGTTTCTGTAATGAAGGAGAAAACTCACCGAGGCAGTTCCATAGGATGGCAAGA
TCCTGGTATCGGTCTGCGATTCCGACTCGTCCAACATCAATACAACCTATTAATTTCCCCTCGTCAAAAA
TAAGGTTATCAAGTGAGAAATCACCATGAGTGACGACTGAATCCGGTGAGAATGGCAAAAGTTTATGCAT
TTCTTTCCAGACTTGTTCAACAGGCCAGCCATTACGCTCGTCATCAAAATCACTCGCATCAACCAAACCG
TTATTCATTCGTGATTGCGCCTGAGCGAGACGAAATACGCGATCGCTGTTAAAAGGACAATTACAAACAG
GAATCGAATGCAACCGGCGCAGGAACACTGCCAGCGCATCAACAATATTTTCACCTGAATCAGGATATTC
TTCTAATACCTGGAATGCTGTTTTCCCGGGGATCGCAGTGGTGAGTAACCATGCATCATCAGGAGTACGG
ATAAAATGCTTGATGGTCGGAAGAGGCATAAATTCCGTCAGCCAGTTTAGTCTGACCATCTCATCTGTAA
CATCATTGGCAACGCTACCTTTGCCATGTTTCAGAAACAACTCTGGCGCATCGGGCTTCCCATACAATCG
ATAGATTGTCGCACCTGATTGCCCGACATTATCGCGAGCCCATTTATACCCATATAAATCAGCATCCATG
TTGGAATTTAATCGCGGCCTAGAGCAAGACGTTTCCCGTTGAATATGGCTCATAACACCCCTTGTATTAC
TGTTTATGTAAGCAGACAGTTTTATTGTTCATGACCAAAATCCCTTAACGTGAGTTTTCGTTCCACTGAG
CGTCAGACCCCGTAGAAAAGATCAAAGGATCTTCTTGAGATCCTTTTTTTCTGCGCGTAATCTGCTGCTT
GCAAACAAAAAAACCACCGCTACCAGCGGTGGTTTGTTTGCCGGATCAAGAGCTACCAACTCTTTTTCCG
AAGGTAACTGGCTTCAGCAGAGCGCAGATACCAAATACTGTCCTTCTAGTGTAGCCGTAGTTAGGCCACC
ACTTCAAGAACTCTGTAGCACCGCCTACATACCTCGCTCTGCTAATCCTGTTACCAGTGGCTGCTGCCAG
TGGCGATAAGTCGTGTCTTACCGGGTTGGACTCAAGACGATAGTTACCGGATAAGGCGCAGCGGTCGGGC
TGAACGGGGGGTTCGTGCACACAGCCCAGCTTGGAGCGAACGACCTACACCGAACTGAGATACCTACAGC
GTGAGCTATGAGAAAGCGCCACGCTTCCCGAAGGGAGAAAGGCGGACAGGTATCCGGTAAGCGGCAGGGT
CGGAACAGGAGAGCGCACGAGGGAGCTTCCAGGGGGAAACGCCTGGTATCTTTATAGTCCTGTCGGGTTT
CGCCACCTCTGACTTGAGCGTCGATTTTTGTGATGCTCGTCAGGGGGGCGGAGCCTATGGAAAAACGCCA
GCAACGCGGCCTTTTTACGGTTCCTGGCCTTTTGCTGGCCTTTTGCTCACATGTTCTTTCCTGCGTTATC
CCCTGATTCTGTGGATAACCGTATTACCGCCTTTGAGTGAGCTGATACCGCTCGCCGCAGCCGAACGACC
GAGCGCAGCGAGTCAGTGAGCGAGGAAGCGGAAGAGCGCCTGATGCGGTATTTTCTCCTTACGCATCTGT
GCGGTATTTCACACCGCAATGGTGCACTCTCAGTACAATCTGCTCTGATGCCGCATAGTTAAGCCAGTAT
ACACTCCGCTATCGCTACGTGACTGGGTCATGGCTGCGCCCCGACACCCGCCAACACCCGCTGACGCGCC
CTGACGGGCTTGTCTGCTCCCGGCATCCGCTTACAGACAAGCTGTGACCGTCTCCGGGAGCTGCATGTGT
CAGAGGTTTTCACCGTCATCACCGAAACGCGCGAGGCAGCTGCGGTAAAGCTCATCAGCGTGGTCGTGAA
GCGATTCACAGATGTCTGCCTGTTCATCCGCGTCCAGCTCGTTGAGTTTCTCCAGAAGCGTTAATGTCTG
GCTTCTGATAAAGCGGGCCATGTTAAGGGCGGTTTTTTCCTGTTTGGTCACTGATGCCTCCGTGTAAGGG
GGATTTCTGTTCATGGGGGTAATGATACCGATGAAACGAGAGAGGATGCTCACGATACGGGTTACTGATG
ATGAACATGCCCGGTTACTGGAACGTTGTGAGGGTAAACAACTGGCGGTATGGATGCGGCGGGACCAGAG
AAAAATCACTCAGGGTCAATGCCAGCGCTTCGTTAATACAGATGTAGGTGTTCCACAGGGTAGCCAGCAG
CATCCTGCGATGCAGATCCGGAACATAATGGTGCAGGGCGCTGACTTCCGCGTTTCCAGACTTTACGAAA
CACGGAAACCGAAGACCATTCATGTTGTTGCTCAGGTCGCAGACGTTTTGCAGCAGCAGTCGCTTCACGT
TCGCTCGCGTATCGGTGATTCATTCTGCTAACCAGTAAGGCAACCCCGCCAGCCTAGCCGGGTCCTCAAC
GACAGGAGCACGATCATGCGCACCCGTGGGGCCGCCATGCCGGCGATAATGGCCTGCTTCTCGCCGAAAC
GTTTGGTGGCGGGACCAGTGACGAAGGCTTGAGCGAGGGCGTGCAAGATTCCGAATACCGCAAGCGACAG
GCCGATCATCGTCGCGCTCCAGCGAAAGCGGTCCTCGCCGAAAATGACCCAGAGCGCTGCCGGCACCTGT
CCTACGAGTTGCATGATAAAGAAGACAGTCATAAGTGCGGCGACGATAGTCATGCCCCGCGCCCACCGGA
AGGAGCTGACTGGGTTGAAGGCTCTCAAGGGCATCGGTCGAGATCCCGGTGCCTAATGAGTGAGCTAACT
TACATTAATTGCGTTGCGCTCACTGCCCGCTTTCCAGTCGGGAAACCTGTCGTGCCAGCTGCATTAATGA
ATCGGCCAACGCGCGGGGAGAGGCGGTTTGCGTATTGGGCGCCAGGGTGGTTTTTCTTTTCACCAGTGAG
ACGGGCAACAGCTGATTGCCCTTCACCGCCTGGCCCTGAGAGAGTTGCAGCAAGCGGTCCACGCTGGTTT
GCCCCAGCAGGCGAAAATCCTGTTTGATGGTGGTTAACGGCGGGATATAACATGAGCTGTCTTCGGTATC
GTCGTATCCCACTACCGAGATATCCGCACCAACGCGCAGCCCGGACTCGGTAATGGCGCGCATTGCGCCC
AGCGCCATCTGATCGTTGGCAACCAGCATCGCAGTGGGAACGATGCCCTCATTCAGCATTTGCATGGTTT
GTTGAAAACCGGACATGGCACTCCAGTCGCCTTCCCGTTCCGCTATCGGCTGAATTTGATTGCGAGTGAG
ATATTTATGCCAGCCAGCCAGACGCAGACGCGCCGAGACAGAACTTAATGGGCCCGCTAACAGCGCGATT
TGCTGGTGACCCAATGCGACCAGATGCTCCACGCCCAGTCGCGTACCGTCTTCATGGGAGAAAATAATAC
TGTTGATGGGTGTCTGGTCAGAGACATCAAGAAATAACGCCGGAACATTAGTGCAGGCAGCTTCCACAGC
AATGGCATCCTGGTCATCCAGCGGATAGTTAATGATCAGCCCACTGACGCGTTGCGCGAGAAGATTGTGC
ACCGCCGCTTTACAGGCTTCGACGCCGCTTCGTTCTACCATCGACACCACCACGCTGGCACCCAGTTGAT
CGGCGCGAGATTTAATCGCCGCGACAATTTGCGACGGCGCGTGCAGGGCCAGACTGGAGGTGGCAACGCC
AATCAGCAACGACTGTTTGCCCGCCAGTTGTTGTGCCACGCGGTTGGGAATGTAATTCAGCTCCGCCATC
GCCGCTTCCACTTTTTCCCGCGTTTTCGCAGAAACGTGGCTGGCCTGGTTCACCACGCGGGAAACGGTCT
GATAAGAGACACCGGCATACTCTGCGACATCGTATAACGTTACTGGTTTCACATTCACCACCCTGAATTG
ACTCTCTTCCGGGCGCTATCATGCCATACCGCGAAAGGTTTTGCGCCATTCGATGGTGTCCGGGATCTCG
ACGCTCTCCCTTATGCGACTCCTGCATTAGGAAGCAGCCCAGTAGTAGGTTGAGGCCGTTGAGCACCGCC
GCCGCAAGGAATGGTGCATGCAAGGAGATGGCGCCCAACAGTCCCCCGGCCACGGGGCCTGCCACCATAC
CCACGCCGAAACAAGCGCTCATGAGCCCGAAGTGGCGAGCCCGATCTTCCCCATCGGTGATGTCGGCGAT
ATAGGCGCCAGCAACCGCACCTGTGGCGCCGGTGATGCCGGCCACGATGCGTCCGGCGTAGAGGATCGAG
ATCTCGATCCCGCGAAATTAATACGACTCACTATAGGGGAATTGTGAGCGGATAACAATTCCCCTCTAGA
AATAATTTTGTTTAACTTTAAGAAGGAGATATACCATGGGTAGCAGCCATCATCATCATCATCACGGCGG
CGGCGAAAACCTGTACTTCCAAAGCCAACAAGAGGCGGTGTGGGAACTGCTGCACACCGAGGCGAGCTAC
ATCCGTAAGCTGCGTGTGATCATTAACCTGTTCCTGTGCTGCCTGCTGAACCTGCAGGAAAGCGGCCTGC
TGTGCGAGGTTGAAGCGGAGCGTCTGTTTAGCAACATCCCGGAGATTGCGCAACTGCATCGTCGTCTGTG
GGCGAGCGTGATGGCGCCGGTTCTGGAAAAAGCGCGTCGTACCCGTGCGCTGCTGCAGCCGGGTGACTTC
CTGAAGGGCTTCAAAATGTTTGGTAGCCTGTTTAAACCGTACATCCGTTATTGCATGGAGGAAGAGGGCT
GCATGGAGTACATGCGTGGTCTGCTGCGTGACAACGACCTGTTCCGTGCGTATATTACCTGGGCGGAAAA
GCACCCGCAGTGCCAACGTCTGAAACTGAGCGATATGCTGGCGAAGCCGCACCAACGTCTGACCAAATAT
CCGCTGCTGCTGAAAAGCGTGCTGCGTAAGACCGAAGAGCCGCGTGCGAAAGAAGCGGTGGTTGCGATGA
TCGGCAGCGTGGAGCGTTTCATTCACCACGTTAACGCGTGCATGCGTCAGCGTCAAGAACGTCAGCGTCT
GGCGGCGGTGGTTAGCCGTATCGACGCGTACGAAGTGGTTGAGAGCAGCAGCGACGAAGTTGATAAGCTG
CTGAAAGAGTTTCTGCACCTGGATCTGACCGCGCCGATTCCGGGTGCGAGCCCGGAAGAAACCCGTCAAC
TGCTGCTGGAAGGCAGCCTGCGTATGAAAGAGGGTAAAGACAGCAAGATGGATGTGTATTGCTTCCTGTT
TACCGACCTGCTGCTGGTGACCAAGGCGGTTAAGAAAGCGGAACGTACCCGTGTTATCCGTCCGCCGCTG
CTGGTTGACAAAATTGTTTGCCGTGAACTGCGTGATCCGGGCAGCTTCCTGCTGATCTACCTGAACGAGT
TTCACAGCGCGGTGGGTGCGTATACCTTTCAGGCGAGCGGTCAAGCGCTGTGCCGTGGTTGGGTTGACAC
CATTTACAACGCGCAGAACCAACTGCAACAACTGCGTGCGCAGGAACCGCCGGGTAGCCAGCAACCGCTG
CAGAGCCTGGAAGAGGAAGAGGATGAGCAAGAAGAGGAAGAGGAAGAGGAAGAAGAGGAAGAAGAAGGCG
AAGACAGCGGCACCAGCGCGGCGAGCAGCCCGACCTAATAACTCGAGCACCACCACCACCACCACTGAGA
TCCGGCTGCTAACAAAGCCCGAAAGGAAGCTGAGTTGGCTGCTGCCACCGCTGAGCAATAACTAGCATAA
CCCCTTGGGGCCTCTAAACGGGTCTTGAGGGGTTTTTTGCTGAAAGGAGGAACTATATCCGGAT
Features (pLannotate 1.2.2; 21 found; start..end, strand, type, name):
     12..440     +  rep_origin     f1 ori (sequence partly withheld): f1 bacteriophage origin of replication; arrow indicates direction of (+) strand synthesis
    493..550     +  promoter       AmpR promoter (fragment): bla
    559..1374    -  CDS            KanR: aminoglycoside phosphotransferase; aph(3')-Ia; confers resistance to kanamycin in bacteria or G418 (Geneticin®) in eukaryotes
   1496..2084    +  rep_origin     ori: high-copy-number ColE1/pMB1/pBR322/pUC origin of replication
   2270..2409    -  misc_feature   bom: basis of mobility region from pBR322
   2511..2702    -  CDS            rop: Rop protein, which maintains plasmids at low copy number; rop
   2719..3099    +  CDS            YPB1_ECOLX: Protein predicted: Swiss-Prot protein existence level 4. From Escherichia coli.
   3171..3462    -  CDS            TcR (fragment): tetracycline efflux protein; tet; confers resistance to tetracycline
   3477..3498    -  protein_bind   CAP binding site: CAP binding activates transcription in the presence of cAMP. E. coli catabolite activator protein
   3511..4593    -  CDS            lacI: lac repressor; lacI; The lac repressor binds to the lac operator to inhibit transcription in E. coli. This inhibition can be relieved by adding lactose or isopropyl-β-D-thiogalactopyranoside (IPTG).
   4594..4671    -  promoter       lacI promoter: lacI
   4679..4958    -  CDS            TcR (fragment): tetracycline efflux protein; tet; confers resistance to tetracycline
   4980..4998    +  promoter       T7 promoter: promoter for bacteriophage T7 RNA polymerase
   4999..5023    +  protein_bind   lac operator: The lac repressor binds to the lac operator to inhibit transcription in E. coli. This inhibition can be relieved by adding lactose or isopropyl-β-D-thiogalactopyranoside (IPTG). lac repressor encoded by lacI
   5038..5060    +  RBS            RBS: efficient ribosome binding site from bacteriophage T7 gene 10 (Olins and Rangwala, 1989)
   5079..5095    +  CDS            capTEV™ (fragment): composite tag for in vivo biotinylation, TEV protease cleavage, and 6xHis tagging
   5106..5122    +  CDS            TEV site (fragment): tobacco etch virus (TEV) protease recognition and cleavage site
   5127..6326    +  CDS            PLEKHG5 (fragment): PKHG5_HUMAN - Also known as KIAA0720. Experimental evidence at protein level: Swiss-Prot protein existence level 1. Functions as a guanine exchange factor (GEF) for RAB26 and thus regulates autophagy of synaptic vesicles in axon terminal of motoneurons (By similarity). Involved in the control of neuronal cell differentiation (PubMed:11704860). Plays a role in angiogenesis through regulation of endothelial cells chemotaxis. Affects also the migration, adhesion, and matrix/bone degradation in macrophages and osteoclasts (PubMed:23777631). From Homo sapiens (Human).
   6339..6356    +  CDS            9xHis (fragment): 9xHis affinity tag
   6366..6415    +  CDS            SET1 (fragment): solubility-enhancement tag derived from T7 phage gene 10B
   6423..6470    +  terminator     T7 terminator: transcription terminator for bacteriophage T7 RNA polymerase
