[The description below was written by a language model from this plasmid's Addgene catalogue record and pLannotate feature annotations shown in this document.]
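Description:
HIS_TEV_hsSYX3 is a bacterial expression plasmid built on the unmodified Novagen pET-28a backbone (about 6.5 kb in total) for producing a fragment of the human RhoGEF Syx, also known as PLEKHG5, in E. coli. It carries a ColE1/pBR322-type origin together with the bom region and the rop gene, which keeps copy number low, consistent with the catalogue's low-copy designation. An f1 phage origin is also present. Selection is by kanamycin through the aph(3')-Ia aminoglycoside phosphotransferase gene. The short tetracycline-resistance and AmpR-promoter fragments in the annotation are backbone remnants, not functional markers.

The expression cassette is a T7lac arrangement. A T7 promoter is followed directly by a lac operator and the strong T7 gene 10 ribosome binding site. The plasmid-borne lacI gene supplies repressor, so transcription stays low until IPTG is added in a host that provides T7 RNA polymerase. The 1200 bp insert was cloned between NcoI and XhoI and is a synthetic, E. coli expression-optimized sequence encoding residues 393–792 of human Syx. It is preceded by a short leader, a His6 tag, a glycine linker and a TEV protease site, which allows metal-affinity purification followed by tag removal. The software's partial "capTEV" hit corresponds to this N-terminal tag region.

Downstream of XhoI, the annotation picks up the vector's native C-terminal His-tag sequence and a T7 terminator. The depositor's stated protein sequence ends with Syx, which suggests the downstream His sequence is not translated, although the record does not mention a stop codon. The associated work concerns the biochemical and computational characterization of Syx, a RhoGEF implicated in glioblastoma.
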