Addgene plasmid #179290: HIS_TEV_hsSYX3
Purpose: E. coli expression plasmid (T7lac promoter) for expression-optimized DNA of human Syx (aa 393-792) with N-terminal His6 + TEV protease cleavage site
Depositing lab: Debra Hansen. Depositing organization: Arizona State University. Publication: Characterization and computational simulation of human Syx, a RhoGEF implicated in glioblastoma. Boyd RJ, Olson TL, Zook JD, Stein D, Aceves M, Lin WH, Craciunescu FM, Hansen DT, Anastasiadis PZ, Singharoy A, Fromme P. FASEB J. 2022 Jul;36(7):e22378. doi: 10.1096/fj.202101808RR. PubMed 35639414.
Backbone
  Vector backbone: pET-28a
  Backbone manufacturer: Novagen
  Backbone size w/o insert (bp): 5236
  Total vector size (bp): 6499
  Modifications to backbone: none
  Vector type: Bacterial Expression
Growth in bacteria
  Bacterial resistance: Kanamycin, 50 μg/mL
  Growth temperature: 37°C
  Growth strain: DH5alpha
  Copy number: Low Copy
Gene/Insert
  Gene/Insert name: Syx (alt names: synectin-binding guanine exchange factor; pleckstrin homology domain-containing family G member 5 isoform c; PLEKHG5; CMTRIC; DSMA4; GEF720; Tech)
  Species: H. sapiens (human)
  Insert size (bp): 1200
  Mutation: residues 393-792 from accession number NP_001036128.1; optimized DNA sequence
  GenBank ID: NP_001036128.1
  Promoter: T7lac
  Tag / fusion protein: His6 + TEV protease cleavage site (N terminal on insert)
  Cloning method: Restriction Enzyme; 5′ cloning site NcoI (not destroyed); 3′ cloning site XhoI (not destroyed)
  Sequencing primers: 5′ T7, TAATACGACTCACTATAGGG; 3′ T7 Terminal, GCTAGTTATTGCTCAGCGG
Resource information
  A portion of this plasmid was derived from a plasmid made by: The insert had been ordered from GenScript as an E. coli expression-optimized synthetic DNA.
Terms and licenses: Academic/Nonprofit Terms; Industry Terms: Not Available to Industry
Depositor comments: Protein sequence is MGSS + HHHHHH + GGG + TEV protease cleavage (ENLYFQ*S; * = cleavage site) + human Syx (synectin-binding guanine exchange factor; aa 393-792 from accession number NP_001036128.1). Confers kanamycin-resistance. Backbone vector is pET-28a. Construct design by Ryan Boyd. Preprint: Boyd et al., bioRxiv 2021.08.26.457821, https://doi.org/10.1101/2021.08.26.457821
How to cite: HIS_TEV_hsSYX3 was a gift from Debra Hansen (Addgene plasmid # 179290 ; http://n2t.net/addgene:179290 ; RRID:Addgene_179290)
